>Addgene plasmid #27841 | pUT1501-HQ858759 | depositor full sequence | sequence record 13115 | Author sequence
CAAATAATGATTTTATTTTGACTGATAGTGACCTGTTCGTTGCAACAAATTGATGAGCAATGCTTTTTTA
TAATGCCAACTTTGTACAAAAAAGCAGGCTCCGCGGCCGCCTTGTTTAACTTTAAGAAGGAGCCCTTCAC
CATGGCGCAAGGAGCAGGACGGGACCCGGAGGAGCTCTTCGAGGAGCTGTGGCGCGCCTGCGCGGGGCCG
CTCGTGGAGTTGCCCCAGACCAACGAAAGGGTCTTCTACTTCCTCCAGGGTCACCTAGAACAGCTGCAAG
AGCCGACGGACCCGGCGCTGCTGGCTGAGCAGATCAAGATGTTCCAGGTGCCCAACAAGATCCTCTGCAA
GGTCGTCAACGTCGAGCTCAAGGCCGAGACAGAAACGGACGAGATGTACGCCCAGATCACTCTGCAGCCG
GAACCAGATCAAGTGGATCTACCCCAATTACCTGAACCGCCCCTGCAGGAGACGTCAAGGCCCGTGGTGC
ACTCCTTCTGCAAGATCCTCACACCATCCGACACCAGTACTCATGGCGGTTTCTCCGTTCTTCGGCGTCA
TGCAAACGAATGCCTCCCAGCATTGGATATGTCGATGCCGACCCCGACCCAAGAGCTCATCACAAAGGAC
CTACATGGATCTGAATGGAGGTTCAAGCACATATACAGGGGCCAACCCCGTCGGCACCTTCTGACTACTG
GATGGAGCACGTTTGTCACATCAAAGAAGCTGATTGCTGGTGACGCGTTTGTCTACCTGAGGAGCGAGAC
CGGACAGCAGCGTGTGGGAGTGAGGCGCCTCGTGCAGAAGCAAAGCACAATGCCAGCATCTGTTATATCA
AGCCAAAGCATGCATCTTGGGGTGCTTGCAAGTGCATCACACGCTATTAGGACTCATTCCATTTTCCTAG
TGTATTATAGACCAAGGTTAAGCCAAAGCCAATACATCGTCAGGCTGAACAAGTACCTGGAATCTAGTAA
AATTGGATTCGATGTGGGCATGAGGTTTAAGATGAGTTTTGAAGGGGATGACGTCCCTATAAAGAAGTTT
TCTGGAACAGTTGTCGATAAAGGAGATCTTTCTCCACAATGGCAAGGTTCTGAATGGAAGACATTGAAGG
TCAAATGGGACGAAGCCACAAACTTAAATGGCCCTGAGAGGGTTTCCTCCTGGGAAATTGAACCATTCGA
TGCATCCGCACCTGCCATCACCATGCCCGTGCAACCATCAATGAAAAACAAAAGGCCTAGGGAGACAGCT
GAAGGCCTGGATATTCATGCACTGGAACCTGCTCAAGAATTCTGGCTCTCTGGAAGGCCTGAACAGCATG
AGAAGACAAGCGTAAGCTCCAGCGAACCCAAACATCAAGTCGCTTGGACAAGTGAACGCGCAGGATACAG
TGCCATGAGCAGTTCAATCTGTCAGAATTCTGCAGTAACTGGGAGCTGGTTCAAGGGCTTCAATTCCTCC
GGCTCACTCCCTTCCCTGCCAGAGATCTCCCAGAAACTGTTTCAGGTCACCAGCAACGACGCGAGGGTTC
CTCCTTGGCCTGGGCTCTCCGCTTATCATGCTGACGAGCCCTCTTCCAAGCTGTCCTGCAACACTGCTCT
GTGCAGCTACCAGACCGAGGAGGTGGCTCCAAGATTTTCCAATGCCGTCGAAGAGGAAAAGAAGGAGCCC
GGCATGTTCCGTCTGTTTGGCGTCAATTTGATTAACCATGCTAGGAGTAGTGCTACCGCTGACAAGACGA
GTGTGGGAGCAGGGGAAACATCGGCGCGAGCTGCTGGTTCTTTTGAAGACTCTGCTCAGCTATCAAGAGT
GACGAAGGATCATACGCACATGGTGAACGGAAGCCCCCGAGAAATCCAAAGCCACCAGAGTTGCAGTGGA
AGGAGTCGTATCAAGGTTCAAATGCATGGAAATGACGTGTGCAGAGCTGTGGATTTGGGAAATCTGGATG
GGTACGAGCAGCTGATGGGTGAGGTTGGAGAGATGTTTGAGATCAAAGACCTTGGCTCCAAAGAGAAAGA
GGAATGGAAGGTTACTTTCATTAACGACGAGAATGAGACAATGGAAGTCGGAGCTGTTCCTTGGCAGGAG
TTTTGCCAGATGGTGAGGAAGATCGTGATCCATTCCATTGGAGACAGGGGCCATATGGAGGCTTGCCCTT
GCCTGGGGCAGGATGGGAAGAGGGACTATAAGGGTGGGCGCGCCGACCCAGCTTTCTTGTACAAAGTTGG
CATTATAAGAAAGCATTGCTTATCAATTTGTTGCAACGAACAGGTCACTATCAGTCAAAATAAAATCATT
ATTTGCCATCCAGCTGATATCCCCTATAGTGAGTCGTATTACATGGTCATAGCTGTTTCCTGGCAGCTCT
GGCCCGTGTCTCAAAATCTCTGATGTTACATTGCACAAGATAAAAATATATCATCATGAACAATAAAACT
GTCTGCTTACATAAACAGTAATACAAGGGGTGTTATGAGCCATATTCAACGGGAAACGTCGAGGCCGCGA
TTAAATTCCAACATGGATGCTGATTTATATGGGTATAAATGGGCTCGCGATAATGTCGGGCAATCAGGTG
CGACAATCTATCGCTTGTATGGGAAGCCCGATGCGCCAGAGTTGTTTCTGAAACATGGCAAAGGTAGCGT
TGCCAATGATGTTACAGATGAGATGGTCAGACTAAACTGGCTGACGGAATTTATGCCTCTTCCGACCATC
AAGCATTTTATCCGTACTCCTGATGATGCATGGTTACTCACCACTGCGATCCCCGGAAAAACAGCATTCC
AGGTATTAGAAGAATATCCTGATTCAGGTGAAAATATTGTTGATGCGCTGGCAGTGTTCCTGCGCCGGTT
GCATTCGATTCCTGTTTGTAATTGTCCTTTTAACAGCGATCGCGTATTTCGTCTCGCTCAGGCGCAATCA
CGAATGAATAACGGTTTGGTTGATGCGAGTGATTTTGATGACGAGCGTAATGGCTGGCCTGTTGAACAAG
TCTGGAAAGAAATGCATAAACTTTTGCCATTCTCACCGGATTCAGTCGTCACTCATGGTGATTTCTCACT
TGATAACCTTATTTTTGACGAGGGGAAATTAATAGGTTGTATTGATGTTGGACGAGTCGGAATCGCAGAC
CGATACCAGGATCTTGCCATCCTATGGAACTGCCTCGGTGAGTTTTCTCCTTCATTACAGAAACGGCTTT
TTCAAAAATATGGTATTGATAATCCTGATATGAATAAATTGCAGTTTCATTTGATGCTCGATGAGTTTTT
CTAATCAGAATTGGTTAATTGGTTGTAACACTGGCAGAGCATTACGCTGACTTGACGGGACGGCGCAAGC
TCATGACCAAAATCCCTTAACGTGAGTTACGCGTCGTTCCACTGAGCGTCAGACCCCGTAGAAAAGATCA
AAGGATCTTCTTGAGATCCTTTTTTTCTGCGCGTAATCTGCTGCTTGCAAACAAAAAAACCACCGCTACC
AGCGGTGGTTTGTTTGCCGGATCAAGAGCTACCAACTCTTTTTCCGAAGGTAACTGGCTTCAGCAGAGCG
CAGATACCAAATACTGTCCTTCTAGTGTAGCCGTAGTTAGGCCACCACTTCAAGAACTCTGTAGCACCGC
CTACATACCTCGCTCTGCTAATCCTGTTACCAGTGGCTGCTGCCAGTGGCGATAAGTCGTGTCTTACCGG
GTTGGACTCAAGACGATAGTTACCGGATAAGGCGCAGCGGTCGGGCTGAACGGGGGGTTCGTGCACACAG
CCCAGCTTGGAGCGAACGACCTACACCGAACTGAGATACCTACAGCGTGAGCATTGAGAAAGCGCCACGC
TTCCCGAAGGGAGAAAGGCGGACAGGTATCCGGTAAGCGGCAGGGTCGGAACAGGAGAGCGCACGAGGGA
GCTTCCAGGGGGAAACGCCTGGTATCTTTATAGTCCTGTCGGGTTTCGCCACCTCTGACTTGAGCGTCGA
TTTTTGTGATGCTCGTCAGGGGGGCGGAGCCTATGGAAAAACGCCAGCAACGCGGCCTTTTTACGGTTCC
TGGCCTTTTGCTGGCCTTTTGCTCACATGTTCTTTCCTGCGTTATCCCCTGATTCTGTGGATAACCGTAT
TACCGCCTTTGAGTGAGCTGATACCGCTCGCCGCAGCCGAACGACCGAGCGCAGCGAGTCAGTGAGCGAG
GAAGCGGAAGAGCGCCCAATACGCAAACCGCCTCTCCCCGCGCGTTGGCCGATTCATTAATGCAGCTGGC
ACGACAGGTTTCCCGACTGGAAAGCGGGCAGTGAGCGCAACGCAATTAATACGCGTACCGCTAGCCAGGA
AGAGTTTGTAGAAACGCAAAAAGGCCATCCGTCAGGATGGCCTTCTGCTTAGTTTGATGCCTGGCAGTTT
ATGGCGGGCGTCCTGCCCGCCACCCTCCGGGCCGTTGCTTCACAACGTTCAAATCCGCTCCCGGCGGATT
TGTCCTACTCAGGAGAGCGTTCACCGACAAACAACAGATAAAACGAAAGGCCCAGTCTTCCGACTGAGCC
TTTCGTTTTATTTGATGCCTGGCAGTTCCCTACTCTCGCGTTAACGCTAGCATGGATGTTTTCCCAGTCA
CGACGTTGTAAAACGACGGCCAGTCTTAAGCTCGGGCCC
Features (pLannotate 1.2.2; 11 found; start..end, strand, type, name):
      1..100     +  protein_bind   attL1: mutant version of attL; recombination site for the Gateway® LR reaction LR Clonase™
    112..132     +  RBS            RBS: efficient ribosome binding site from bacteriophage T7 gene 10 (Olins and Rangwala, 1989)
    145..2175    +  CDS            ARF1: ARFA_ORYSJ - Also known as ARF16. Experimental evidence at transcript level: Swiss-Prot protein existence level 2. Auxin response factors (ARFs) are transcriptional factors that bind specifically to the DNA sequence 5'-TGTCTC-3' found in the auxin-responsive promoter elements (AuxREs). From Oryza sativa subsp. japonica (Rice).
   2216..2315    -  protein_bind   attL2: mutant version of attL; recombination site for the Gateway® LR reaction LR Clonase™
   2333..2351    -  promoter       T7 promoter: promoter for bacteriophage T7 RNA polymerase
   2485..3294    +  CDS            KanR: aminoglycoside phosphotransferase; aph(3')-Ia; confers resistance to kanamycin in bacteria or G418 (Geneticin®) in eukaryotes
   3441..4029    +  rep_origin     ori: high-copy-number ColE1/pMB1/pBR322/pUC origin of replication
   4212..4304    +  CDS            lacI (fragment): lac repressor; lacI; The lac repressor binds to the lac operator to inhibit transcription in E. coli. This inhibition can be relieved by adding lactose or isopropyl-β-D-thiogalactopyranoside (IPTG).
   4359..4386    -  terminator     rrnB T2 terminator: transcription terminator T2 from the E. coli rrnB gene
   4518..4561    +  terminator     rrnB T1 terminator: Escherichia coli rrnB; transcription terminator T1 from the E. coli rrnB gene
   4608..4644    -  CDS            lacZα (fragment): LacZα fragment of β-galactosidase; lacZ fragment
