[The description below was written by a language model from this plasmid's Addgene catalogue record and pLannotate feature annotations shown in this document.]
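Description:
pUT1501-HQ858759 is a Gateway entry clone built on the Invitrogen pENTR/SD backbone and carrying the coding sequence of a maize (Zea mays) auxin response factor (ARF) transcription factor. It belongs to a maize transcription factor ORF collection assembled for functional genomics. The plasmid is maintained in E. coli under kanamycin selection through an aph(3')-Ia KanR gene and replicates from a ColE1/pUC-type origin. The catalogue lists it as low copy, whereas the feature annotation describes this origin as high-copy-number. The depositor's full sequence is 4,659 nt, consistent with the 2,601 bp backbone plus a 2,058 bp insert.

The ORF was PCR-amplified from a full-length cDNA template and retains its native stop codon, so destination vectors can add N-terminal but not C-terminal fusions. It sits between attL1 and attL2, which allow LR Clonase-mediated transfer into attR-containing destination vectors. Directly upstream lies the bacteriophage T7 gene 10 ribosome binding site, the Shine-Dalgarno element of the pENTR/SD design, which supports bacterial translation once the cassette is moved behind a suitable promoter. The entry clone has no promoter oriented to drive the ORF. A T7 promoter lies outside attL2 on the opposite strand, and rrnB T1 and T2 terminators upstream of attL1 insulate the cassette from read-through transcription. The automated annotation labels the CDS by its similarity to a rice ARF protein; this reflects homology, as the insert is of maize origin. Short lacI and lacZα fragments are backbone remnants. The clone is a source for shuttling this ARF into expression vectors for studies of auxin-responsive transcriptional regulation.
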