Addgene plasmid #27841: pUT1501-HQ858759
Depositing lab: John Gray & Erich Grotewold. Depositing organization: University of Toledo. Publication: The Maize TFome--development of a transcription factor open reading frame collection for functional genomics. Burdo B, Gray J, Goetting-Minesky MP, Wittler B, Hunt M, Li T, Velliquette D, Thomas J, Gentzel I, dos Santos Brito M, Mejia-Guerra MK, Connolly LN, Qaisi D, Li W, Casas MI, Doseff AI, Grotewold E. Plant J. 2014 Oct;80(2):356-66. doi: 10.1111/tpj.12623. Epub 2014 Aug 26. PubMed 25053252.
Backbone
  Vector backbone: pENTR/SD
  Backbone manufacturer: Invitrogen
  Backbone size w/o insert (bp): 2601
  Vector type: Entry vector
Growth in bacteria
  Bacterial resistance: Kanamycin, 50 μg/mL
  Growth temperature: 37°C
  Growth strain: DH5alpha
  Growth instructions: E. coli TOP10
  Copy number: Low Copy
Gene/Insert
  Gene/Insert name: ARF transcription factor from EE033875
  Species: Zea mays
  Insert size (bp): 2058
  GenBank ID: HQ858759
  Cloning method: Restriction Enzyme
  Sequencing primers: 5′ M13 For; 3′ M13 Rev
Terms and licenses: Academic/Nonprofit Terms; Industry Terms: Not Available to Industry
Depositor comments: This CDS was amplified using PCR from a full length cDNA template from the Maize Full-length cDNA Project (www.maizecdna.org) and the PCR product included the stop codon. The PCR product was cloned into a Gateway pENTR/SD vector. Further information on this gene may be obtained at www.grassius.org using the GenBank number. (The second half of the plasmid name is the GenBank Number for the sequence of the insert)
How to cite: pUT1501-HQ858759 was a gift from John Gray & Erich Grotewold (Addgene plasmid # 27841 ; http://n2t.net/addgene:27841 ; RRID:Addgene_27841)
