>Addgene plasmid #27841 | pUT1501-HQ858759 | addgene partial sequence | sequence record 34131 | 27841 with M13pUC-fwd
AATAATGATTTTATTTTGACTGATAGTGACCTGTTCGTTGCAACAAATTGATGAGCAATGCTTTTTTATA
ATGCCAACTTTGTACAAAAAAGCAGGCTCCGCGGCCGCCTTGTTTAACTTTAAGAAGGAGCCCTTCACCA
TGGCGCAAGGAGCAGGACGGGACCCGGAGGAGCTCTTCGAGGAGCTGTGGCGCGCCTGCGCGGGGCCGCT
CGTGGAGTTGCCCCAGACCAACGAAAGGGTCTTCTACTTCCTCCAGGGTCACCTAGAACAGCTGCAAGAG
CCGACGGACCCGGCGCTGCTGGCTGAGCAGATCAAGATGTTCCAGGTGCCCAACAAGATCCTCTGCAAGG
TCGTCAACGTCGAGCTCAAGGCCGAGACAGAAACGGACGAGATGTACGCCCAGATCACTCTGCAGCCGGA
ACCAGATCAAGTGGATCTACCCCAATTACCTGAACCGCCCCTGCAGGAGACGTCAAGGCCCGTGGTGCAC
TCCTTCTGCAAGATCCTCACACCATCCGACACCAGTACTCATGGCGGTTTCTCCGTTCTTCGGCGTCATG
CAAACGAATGCCTCCCAGCATTGGATATGTCGATGCCGACCCCGACCCAAGAGCTCATCACAAAGGACCT
ACATGGATCTGAATGGAGGTTCAAGCACATATACAGGGGCCAACCCCGTCGGCACCTTCTGACTACTGGA
TGGAGCACGTTTGTCACATCAAAGAAGCTGATTGCTGGTGACGCGTTTGTCTACCTGA
